>Addgene plasmid #246420 | pMV0021 [15ARE23bp-GFP] | addgene full sequence | sequence record 488912 | Addgene NGS Result
GTAGTAGTTCATGTCATCTTATTATTCAGTATTTATAACTTGCAAAGAAATGAATATCAGAGAGTGAGAG
GCCCGGGTTAATTAAGGAAAGGGCTAGATCATTCTTGAAGACGAAAGGGCCTCGTGATACGCCTATTTTT
ATAGGTTAATGTCATGATAATAATGGTTTCTTAGACGTCAGGTGGCACTTTTCGGGGAAATGTGCGCGGA
ACCCCTATTTGTTTATTTTTCTAAATACATTCAAATATGTATCCGCTCATGAGACAATAACCCTGATAAA
TGCTTCAATAATATTGAAAAAGGAAGAGTATGAGTATTCAACATTTCCGTGTCGCCCTTATTCCCTTTTT
TGCGGCATTTTGCCTTCCTGTTTTTGCTCACCCAGAAACGCTGGTGAAAGTAAAAGATGCTGAAGATCAG
TTGGGTGCACGAGTGGGTTACATCGAACTGGATCTCAACAGCGGTAAGATCCTTGAGAGTTTTCGCCCCG
AAGAACGTTTTCCAATGATGAGCACTTTTAAAGTTCTGCTATGTGGCGCGGTATTATCCCGTGTTGACGC
CGGGCAAGAGCAACTCGGTCGCCGCATACACTATTCTCAGAATGACTTGGTTGAGTACTCACCAGTCACA
GAAAAGCATCTTACGGATGGCATGACAGTAAGAGAATTATGCAGTGCTGCCATAACCATGAGTGATAACA
CTGCGGCCAACTTACTTCTGACAACGATCGGAGGACCGAAGGAGCTAACCGCTTTTTTGCACAACATGGG
GGATCATGTAACTCGCCTTGATCGTTGGGAACCGGAGCTGAATGAAGCCATACCAAACGACGAGCGTGAC
ACCACGATGCCTGTAGCAATGGCAACAACGTTGCGCAAACTATTAACTGGCGAACTACTTACTCTAGCTT
CCCGGCAACAATTAATAGACTGGATGGAGGCGGATAAAGTTGCAGGACCACTTCTGCGCTCGGCCCTTCC
GGCTGGCTGGTTTATTGCTGATAAATCTGGAGCCGGTGAGCGTGGGTCTCGCGGTATCATTGCAGCACTG
GGGCCAGATGGTAAGCCCTCCCGTATCGTAGTTATCTACACGACGGGGAGTCAGGCAACTATGGATGAAC
GAAATAGACAGATCGCTGAGATAGGTGCCTCACTGATTAAGCATTGGTAACTGTCAGACCAAGTTTACTC
ATATATACTTTAGATTGATTTAAAACTTCATTTTTAATTTAAAAGGATCTAGGTGAAGATCCTTTTTGAT
AATCTCATGACCAAAATCCCTTAACGTGAGTTTTCGTTCCACTGAGCGTCAGACCCCGTAGAAAAGATCA
AAGGATCTTCTTGAGATCCTTTTTTTCTGCGCGTAATCTGCTGCTTGCAAACAAAAAAACCACCGCTACC
AGCGGTGGTTTGTTTGCCGGATCAAGAGCTACCAACTCTTTTTCCGAAGGTAACTGGCTTCAGCAGAGCG
CAGATACCAAATACTGTTCTTCTAGTGTAGCCGTAGTTAGGCCACCACTTCAAGAACTCTGTAGCACCGC
CTACATACCTCGCTCTGCTAATCCTGTTACCAGTGGCTGCTGCCAGTGGCGATAAGTCGTGTCTTACCGG
GTTGGACTCAAGACGATAGTTACCGGATAAGGCGCAGCGGTCGGGCTGAACGGGGGGTTCGTGCACACAG
CCCAGCTTGGAGCGAACGACCTACACCGAACTGAGATACCTACAGCGTGAGCTATGAGAAAGCGCCACGC
TTCCCGAAGGGAGAAAGGCGGACAGGTATCCGGTAAGCGGCAGGGTCGGAACAGGAGAGCGCACGAGGGA
GCTTCCAGGGGGAAACGCCTGGTATCTTTATAGTCCTGTCGGGTTTCGCCACCTCTGACTTGAGCGTCGA
TTTTTGTGATGCTCGTCAGGGGGGCGGAGCCTATGGAAAAACGCCAGCAACGCGGCCTTTTTACGGTTCC
TGGCCTTTTGCTGGCCTTTTGCTCACATGTTCTTTCCTGCGTTATCCCCTGATTCTGTGGATAACCGTAT
TACCGCCTTTGAGTGAGCTGATACCGCTCGCCGCAGCCGAACGACCGAGCGCAGCGAGTCAGTGAGCGAG
GAAGCGGAAGAGCGCCCAATACGCAAACCGCCTCTCCCCGCGCGTTGGCCGATTCATTAATGCAGCAAGC
TCATGGCTGACTAATTTTTTTTATTTATGCAGAGGCCGAGGCCGCCTCGGCCTCTGAGCTATTCCAGAAG
TAGTGAGGAGGCTTTTTTGGAGGCCTAGGCTTTTGCAAAAAGCTCCCCGTGGCACGACAGGTTTCCCGAC
TGGAAAGCGGGCAGTGAGCGCAACGCAATTAATGTGAGTTAGCTCACTCATTAGGCACCCCAGGCTTTAC
ACTTTATGCTTCCGGCTCGTATGTTGTGTGGAATTGTGAGCGGATAACAATTTCACACAGGAAACAGCTA
TGACATGATTACGAATTTCACAAATAAAGCATTTTTTTCACTGCATTCTAGTTGTGGTTTGTCCAAACTC
ATCAATGTATCTTATCATGTCTGGATCAACTGGATAACTCAAGCTAACCAAAATCATCCCAAACTTCCCA
CCCCATACCCTATTACCACTGCCAATTACCTGTGGTTTCATTTACTCTAAACCTGTGATTCCTCTGAATT
ATTTTCATTTTAAAGAAATTGTATTTGTTAAATATGTACTACAAACTTAGTAGTTGGAAGGGCTAATTCA
CTCCCAAAGAAGACAAGATATCCTTGATCTGTGGATCTACCACACACAAGGCTACTTCCCTGATTAGCAG
AACTACACACCAGGGCCAGGGGTCAGATATCCACTGACCTTTGGATGGTGCTACAAGCTAGTACCAGTTG
AGCCAGATAAGGTAGAAGAGGCCAATAAAGGAGAGAACACCAGCTTGTTACACCCTGTGAGCCTGCATGG
GATGGATGACCCGGAGAGAGAAGTGTTAGAGTGGAGGTTTGACAGCCGCCTAGCATTTCATCACGTGGCC
CGAGAGCTGCATCCGGAGTACTTCAAGAACTGCTGATATCGAGCTTGCTACAAGGGACTTTCCGCTGGGG
ACTTTCCAGGGAGGCGTGGCCTGGGCGGGACTGGGGAGTGGCGAGCCCTCAGATCCTGCATATAAGCAGC
TGCTTTTTGCCTGTACTGGGTCTCTCTGGTTAGACCAGATCTGAGCCTGGGAGCTCTCTGGCTAACTAGG
GAACCCACTGCTTAAGCCTCAATAAAGCTTGCCTTGAGTGCTTCAAGTAGTGTGTGCCCGTCTGTTGTGT
GACTCTGGTAACTAGAGATCCCTCAGACCCTTTTAGTCAGTGTGGAAAATCTCTAGCAGTGGCGCCCGAA
CAGGGACTTGAAAGCGAAAGGGAAACCAGAGGAGCTCTCTCGACGCAGGACTCGGCTTGCTGAAGCGCGC
ACGGCAAGAGGCGAGGGGCGGCGACTGGTGAGTACGCCAAAAATTTTGACTAGCGGAGGCTAGAAGGAGA
GAGATGGGTGCGAGAGCGTCAGTATTAAGCGGGGGAGAATTAGATCGCGATGGGAAAAAATTCGGTTAAG
GCCAGGGGGAAAGAAAAAATATAAATTAAAACATATAGTATGGGCAAGCAGGGAGCTAGAACGATTCGCA
GTTAATCCTGGCCTGTTAGAAACATCAGAAGGCTGTAGACAAATACTGGGACAGCTACAACCATCCCTTC
AGACAGGATCAGAAGAACTTAGATCATTATATAATACAGTAGCAACCCTCTATTGTGTGCATCAAAGGAT
AGAGATAAAAGACACCAAGGAAGCTTTAGACAAGATAGAGGAAGAGCAAAACAAAAGTAAGACCACCGCA
CAGCAAGCGGCCGGCCGCTGATCTTCAGACCTGGAGGAGGAGATATGAGGGACAATTGGAGAAGTGAATT
ATATAAATATAAAGTAGTAAAAATTGAACCATTAGGAGTAGCACCCACCAAGGCAAAGAGAAGAGTGGTG
CAGAGAGAAAAAAGAGCAGTGGGAATAGGAGCTTTGTTCCTTGGGTTCTTGGGAGCAGCAGGAAGCACTA
TGGGCGCAGCGTCAATGACGCTGACGGTACAGGCCAGACAATTATTGTCTGGTATAGTGCAGCAGCAGAA
CAATTTGCTGAGGGCTATTGAGGCGCAACAGCATCTGTTGCAACTCACAGTCTGGGGCATCAAGCAGCTC
CAGGCAAGAATCCTGGCTGTGGAAAGATACCTAAAGGATCAACAGCTCCTGGGGATTTGGGGTTGCTCTG
GAAAACTCATTTGCACCACTGCTGTGCCTTGGAATGCTAGTTGGAGTAATAAATCTCTGGAACAGATTTG
GAATCACACGACCTGGATGGAGTGGGACAGAGAAATTAACAATTACACAAGCTTAATACACTCCTTAATT
GAAGAATCGCAAAACCAGCAAGAAAAGAATGAACAAGAATTATTGGAATTAGATAAATGGGCAAGTTTGT
GGAATTGGTTTAACATAACAAATTGGCTGTGGTATATAAAATTATTCATAATGATAGTAGGAGGCTTGGT
AGGTTTAAGAATAGTTTTTGCTGTACTTTCTATAGTGAATAGAGTTAGGCAGGGATATTCACCATTATCG
TTTCAGACCCACCTCCCAACCCCGAGGGGACCCGACAGGCCCGAAGGAATAGAAGAAGAAGGTGGAGAGA
GAGACAGAGACAGATCCATTCGATTAGTGAACGGATCTCGACGGTATCGCCGAATTCACAAATGGCAGTA
TTCATCCACAATTTTAAAAGAAAAGGGGGGATTGGGGGGTACAGTGCAGGGGAAAGAATAGTAGACATAA
TAGCAACAGACATACAAACTAAAGAATTACAAAAACAAATTACAAAAATTCAAAATTTTCGGGTTTATTA
CAGGGACAGCAGAGATCCAGTTTGGACTAGGATCCGGTACCGAGCTCTTACGCGTGCTAGCTGGCGTGAG
GGGCTCCCCCTGTGACTAACTTGGCGTGGCGCCAAAACATCTTCGGATCCCTAGCGTGCTTGTCCAATCT
AACTCACCGAATTGCGTGTTCTTACATTTTAGACCCTAATATCGCGTGAACAGTAAGCGCTTTTTGTAGG
CAGCTGGCGTGTCTTATTAATACATTTGCTAGGCTGGCGTGCCTGGCGTTCCACGCCGCCACGTTAGCGT
GGTTCGTTCAACTGTTGATTGGTGTTGCGTGTCTGCGTGTCCAACCTTAGAATTTCGCGTGATCCTCCAC
AAGGTCTAGTGGTATGGCGTGTGAAATTCGGCTCAGTTACTTCGTAGCGTGGACCTGGCTTACGTCTTAG
TACGTTGCGTGCGATTCCTAGAGACAGGTGCTCGCGTGTAGGTGGTGTTCAGTTCGGTAACTGGCGTGCG
ATTCCTCGAGATCTGCACTCATTCATAAAACGCTTGTTATAAAAGCAGTGGCTGCGGCGCCTCGTACTCC
AACCGCATCTGCAGCGAGCAACTGAGAAGCCAAGACTGAGCCGGCGGCCGATATCAAGCTTGCGGTACCG
CGGGCCCGGCCACCATGGTGAGCAAGGGCGAGGAGCTGTTCACCGGGGTGGTGCCCATCCTGGTCGAGCT
GGACGGCGACGTAAACGGCCACAAGTTCAGCGTGTCTGGCGAGGGCGAGGGCGATGCCACCTACGGCAAG
CTGACCCTGAAGTTCATCTGCACCACCGGCAAGCTGCCCGTGCCCTGGCCCACCCTCGTGACCACCCTGA
CCTACGGCGTGCAGTGCTTCAGCCGCTACCCCGACCACATGAAGCAGCACGACTTCTTCAAGTCCGCCAT
GCCCGAAGGCTACGTCCAGGAGCGCACCATCTTCTTCAAGGACGACGGCAACTACAAGACCCGCGCCGAG
GTGAAGTTCGAGGGCGACACCCTGGTGAACCGCATCGAGCTGAAGGGCATCGACTTCAAGGAGGACGGCA
ACATCCTGGGGCACAAGCTGGAGTACAACTACAACAGCCACAACGTCTATATCATGGCCGACAAGCAGAA
GAACGGCATCAAGGCGAACTTCAAGATCCGCCACAACATCGAGGACGGCAGCGTGCAGCTCGCCGACCAC
TACCAGCAGAACACCCCCATCGGCGACGGCCCCGTGCTGCTGCCCGACAACCACTACCTGAGCACCCAGT
CCGCCCTGAGCAAAGACCCCAACGAGAAGCGCGATCACATGGTCCTGCTGGAGTTCGTGACCGCCGCCGG
GATCACTCTCGGCATGGACGAGCTGTACAAGGCCTATCCCTATGACGTGCCCGATTATGCCGGCAGCTAA
TAAGTTAACAATAAGCGGCCGCGACTCTAGATCATAATCAGCCATACCACATTTGTAGAGGTTTTACTTG
CTTTAAAAAACCTCCCACACCTCCCCCTGAACCTGAAACATAAAATGAATGCAATTGTTGTTGTTTAGTC
CCTCCCAATTCGATATCAAGCTTATCGCGATAGATCCTAATCAACCTCTGGATTACAAAATTTGTGAAAG
ATTGACTGGTATTCTTAACTATGTTGCTCCTTTTACGCTATGTGGATACGCTGCTTTAATGCCTTTGTAT
CATGCTATTGCTTCCCGTATGGCTTTCATTTTCTCCTCCTTGTATAAATCCTGGTTGCTGTCTCTTTATG
AGGAGTTGTGGCCCGTTGTCAGGCAACGTGGCGTGGTGTGCACTGTGTTTGCTGACGCAACCCCCACTGG
TTGGGGCATTGCCACCACCTGTCAGCTCCTTTCCGGGACTTTCGCTTTCCCCCTCCCTATTGCCACGGCG
GAACTCATCGCCGCCTGCCTTGCCCGCTGCTGGACAGGGGCTCGGCTGTTGGGCACTGACAATTCCGTGG
TGTTGTCGGGGAAATCATCGTCCTTTCCTTGGCTGCTCGCCTGTGTTGCCACCTGGATTCTGCGCGGGAC
GTCCTTCTGCTACGTCCCTTCGGCCCTCAATCCAGCGGACCTTCCTTCCCGCGGCCTGCTGCCGGCTCTG
CGGCCTCTTCCGCGTCTTCGCCTTCGCCCTCAGACGAGTCGGATCTCCCTTTGGGCCGCCTCCCCGCCTG
AGATCCTTTAAGACCAATGACTTACAAGGCAGCTGTAGATCTTAGCCACTTTTTAAAAGAAAAGGGGGGA
CTGGAAGGGCTAATTCACTCCCAACGAAGACAAGATCTGCTTTTTGCTTGTACTGGGTCTCTCTGGTTAG
ACCAGATCTGAGCCTGGGAGCTCTCTGGCTAACTAGGGAACCCACTGCTTAAGCCTCAATAAAGCTTGCC
TTGAGTGCTTCAAGTAGTGTGTGCCCGTCTGTTGTGTGACTCTGGTAACTAGAGATCCCTCAGACCCTTT
TAGTCAGTGTGGAAAATCTCTAGCA
Features (pLannotate 1.2.2; 24 found; start..end, strand, type, name):
    205..309     +  promoter       AmpR promoter: bla
    310..1170    +  CDS            AmpR: β-lactamase; bla; confers resistance to ampicillin, carbenicillin, and related antibiotics
   1341..1929    +  rep_origin     ori: high-copy-number ColE1/pMB1/pBR322/pUC origin of replication
   2112..2166    +  CDS            lacI (fragment): lac repressor; lacI; The lac repressor binds to the lac operator to inhibit transcription in E. coli. This inhibition can be relieved by adding lactose or isopropyl-β-D-thiogalactopyranoside (IPTG).
   2172..2265    +  rep_origin     SV40 ori (fragment): SV40 origin of replication
   2290..2327    +  CDS            lacI (fragment): lac repressor; lacI; The lac repressor binds to the lac operator to inhibit transcription in E. coli. This inhibition can be relieved by adding lactose or isopropyl-β-D-thiogalactopyranoside (IPTG).
   2340..2361    +  protein_bind   CAP binding site: CAP binding activates transcription in the presence of cAMP. E. coli catabolite activator protein
   2376..2406    +  promoter       lac promoter: promoter for the E. coli lac operon
   2414..2430    +  protein_bind   lac operator: The lac repressor binds to the lac operator to inhibit transcription in E. coli. This inhibition can be relieved by adding lactose or isopropyl-β-D-thiogalactopyranoside (IPTG). lac repressor encoded by lacI
   2464..2547    +  polyA_signal   SV40 poly(A) signal (fragment): SV40 polyadenylation signal
   2714..3043    +  CDS            nef (fragment): NEF_HV1BR - Experimental evidence at protein level: Swiss-Prot protein existence level 1. Extracellular Nef protein targets CD4(+) T-lymphocytes for apoptosis by interacting with CXCR4 surface receptors (PubMed:14990729). From Human immunodeficiency virus type 1 group M subtype B (isolate BRU/LAI) (HIV-1).
   3091..3348    +  LTR            5' LTR (truncated): truncated 5' long terminal repeat (LTR) from HIV-1
   3395..3520    +  misc_feature   HIV-1 Ψ: packaging signal of human immunodeficiency virus type 1
   3504..3842    +  CDS            HIV-1 gag (fragment): gag protein from human immunodeficiency virus 1; gag
   4017..4250    +  misc_feature   RRE: The Rev response element (RRE) of HIV-1 allows for Rev-dependent mRNA export from the nucleus to the cytoplasm.
   4627..4727    +  CDS            Rev (fragment): human immunodeficiency virus 1 (HIV-1) Rev protein; rev; enhances nuclear export of unspliced and incompletely spliced viral mRNAs
   4772..4889    +  misc_feature   cPPT/CTS: central polypurine tract and central termination sequence of HIV-1
   5523..5539    +  misc_feature   MCS (fragment): multiple cloning site
   5545..6261    +  CDS            EGFP: EGFP is a basic (constitutively fluorescent) green fluorescent protein published in 1996, derived from Aequorea victoria. It is reported to be a rapidly-maturing weak dimer with moderate acid sensitivity.
   6330..6413    +  CDS            large T antigen (fragment): large T antigen from SV40 (simian virus 40)
   6447..6467    +  misc_feature   MCS (fragment): pBluescript multiple cloning site
   6479..7067    +  misc_feature   WPRE: woodchuck hepatitis virus posttranscriptional regulatory element
   7075..7140    +  CDS            nef (fragment): NEF_HV1Z2 - Experimental evidence at protein level: Swiss-Prot protein existence level 1. Extracellular Nef protein targets CD4(+) T-lymphocytes for apoptosis by interacting with CXCR4 surface receptors. From Human immunodeficiency virus type 1 group M subtype D (isolate Z2/CDC-Z34) (HIV-1).
   7142..7375    +  LTR            3' LTR (ΔU3): self-inactivating 3' long terminal repeat (LTR) from HIV-1
