[The description below was written by a language model from this plasmid's Addgene catalogue record and pLannotate feature annotations shown in this document.]
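Description:
pMV0021 [15ARE23bp-GFP] is a lentiviral transfer plasmid built on the pBA407 backbone that carries a fluorescent reporter of aryl hydrocarbon receptor (AHR) signaling for use in mammalian cells. It is propagated in E. coli through a high-copy ColE1/pUC-type origin and selected with ampicillin via the bla gene. The full sequence is 7,375 nt. The viral portion contains the elements expected of an HIV-1-derived vector: a truncated 5' LTR, the Ψ packaging signal with an adjoining gag fragment, the Rev response element for Rev-dependent nuclear export of the genomic RNA, the cPPT/CTS that aids nuclear import, and a ΔU3 self-inactivating 3' LTR. This last element removes viral promoter activity after integration, so reporter output depends on the internal promoter. Short annotated lacI, lac promoter/operator, SV40, nef, Rev and large T antigen fragments appear to be backbone remnants rather than functional units.

The payload is EGFP placed downstream of the cPPT and followed by a WPRE, which enhances transcript stability and expression. According to the catalogue entry, EGFP is driven by an AHR-responsive minimal promoter. This promoter is not annotated in the feature table but presumably lies in the unannotated stretch between the cPPT/CTS and the EGFP coding sequence. The construct name suggests an array of fifteen response elements with 23 bp spacing, though the record does not spell this out. No mammalian selection marker is annotated, so transduced cells would be identified by fluorescence. Once packaged and integrated, the reporter gives a GFP readout of AHR pathway activity, consistent with the associated work on systematically identifying regulators of AHR signaling.
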