Addgene plasmid #246420: pMV0021 [15ARE23bp-GFP]
Purpose: AHR GFP reporter plasmid in a lentiviral backbone
Depositing lab: Marco Jost. Depositing organization: Harvard Medical School. Publication: Systematic identification and characterization of regulators of aryl hydrocarbon receptor signaling. Verma M, Desai K, Ding Y, Wang X, Bae M, Rakoff-Nahoum S, Balskus EP, Fischbach MA, Jost M. bioRxiv [Preprint]. 2025 Sep 15:2025.09.15.676391. doi: 10.1101/2025.09.15.676391. PubMed 41000943.
Backbone
  Vector backbone: pBA407
  Vector type: Mammalian Expression, Lentiviral
Growth in bacteria
  Bacterial resistance: Ampicillin, 100 μg/mL
  Growth temperature: 37°C
  Growth strain: NEB Stable
  Copy number: Unknown
Gene/Insert
  Gene/Insert name: EGFP
  Promoter: AHR responsive minimal promoter
  Cloning method: Gibson Cloning
  Sequencing primers: 5′ GAGCCGGCGGCCgatatcaagcttgcggtaccgc
Terms and licenses: Academic/Nonprofit Terms; Industry Terms: Not Available to Industry
Depositor comments: Please visit https://doi.org/10.1101/2025.09.15.676391 for bioRxiv preprint.
How to cite: pMV0021 [15ARE23bp-GFP] was a gift from Marco Jost (Addgene plasmid # 246420 ; http://n2t.net/addgene:246420 ; RRID:Addgene_246420)
